Addgene plasmid #105155: pFA6a-mYFP-hphMX6
Purpose: Yeast gene targeting
Depositing lab: Thomas Pollard & Jian-Qiu Wu. Depositing organization: Yale University. Publication: Spatial and temporal pathway for assembly and constriction of the contractile ring in fission yeast cytokinesis. Wu JQ, Kuhn JR, Kovar DR, Pollard TD. Dev Cell. 2003 Nov;5(5):723-34. S1534-5807(03)00324-1 PubMed 14602073.
Backbone
  Vector backbone: pFA6a
  Backbone size w/o insert (bp): 4170
  Vector type: Bacterial Expression, Yeast Expression
  Selectable markers: Hygromycin
Growth in bacteria
  Bacterial resistance: Ampicillin, 100 μg/mL
  Growth temperature: 37°C
  Growth strain: DH5alpha
  Copy number: High Copy
Gene/Insert
  Gene/Insert name: mYFP-hphMX6 (alt name: monomeric YFP)
  Insert size (bp): 720
  Mutation: A206K
  Tag / fusion protein: mYFP (C terminal on insert)
  Cloning method: Restriction Enzyme; 5′ cloning site BglII (not destroyed); 3′ cloning site PmeI (not destroyed)
Terms and licenses: Academic/Nonprofit Terms; Industry Terms: Not Available to Industry
Depositor comments: The sizes of backbone and inserts are approximate, and do not include the selectable marker.
How to cite: pFA6a-mYFP-hphMX6 was a gift from Thomas Pollard & Jian-Qiu Wu (Addgene plasmid # 105155 ; http://n2t.net/addgene:105155 ; RRID:Addgene_105155)
