[The description below was written by a language model from this plasmid's Addgene catalogue record and pLannotate feature annotations shown in this document.]
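Description:
pFA6a-mYFP-hphMX6 is a member of the pFA6a family of yeast gene-targeting template plasmids. It is used as a source of a fluorescent-tag-plus-marker module rather than as a vector that replicates in yeast. It is maintained in E. coli through a high-copy ColE1/pUC-type origin and an ampicillin resistance gene (β-lactamase with its own promoter). The feature table shows no yeast replication origin or centromere, which fits a construct meant for chromosomal integration. Short fragments annotated as lacI, rop and bom appear to be backbone remnants. SP6 and T7 phage promoters flank the module, as is usual for this backbone.

The payload begins with an open reading frame of roughly 720 bp that automated annotation labels as GFP. The catalogue identifies it as monomeric YFP carrying the A206K substitution, a change that reduces the weak dimerisation tendency of Aequorea-derived fluorescent proteins. No promoter is annotated upstream of this coding sequence, as expected for a tag designed to be fused in frame to the 3′ end of a chromosomal gene and expressed from that gene's native promoter. The S. cerevisiae ADH1 terminator follows the tag. Next comes the hphMX6 cassette, a self-contained yeast marker conferring hygromycin resistance. The record lists BglII and PmeI as the retained cloning sites for the insert.

The stated purpose is yeast gene targeting. In typical use, the mYFP–terminator–hphMX6 module is amplified with primers carrying homology to a target locus and integrated by homologous recombination, and hygromycin selects the C-terminally tagged strains. The associated publication concerns contractile ring assembly in fission yeast cytokinesis, which points to live-cell localisation of endogenously tagged proteins.
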