Features (pLannotate 1.2.2; 11 found; start..end, strand, type, name):
     20..38      +  promoter       SP6 promoter: promoter for bacteriophage SP6 RNA polymerase
     99..812     +  CDS            GFP: Aequoria victoria green fluorescent protein
    833..1020    +  terminator     ADH1 terminator: S. cerevisiae ADH1; transcription terminator for the S. cerevisiae alcohol dehydrogenase 1 (ADH1) gene
   1095..2670    +  gene           hphMX6: yeast selectable marker conferring hygromycin resistance
   2777..2795    -  promoter       T7 promoter: promoter for bacteriophage T7 RNA polymerase
   2817..2870    -  CDS            lacI (fragment): lac repressor; lacI; The lac repressor binds to the lac operator to inhibit transcription in E. coli. This inhibition can be relieved by adding lactose or isopropyl-β-D-thiogalactopyranoside (IPTG).
   3053..3641    -  rep_origin     ori: high-copy-number ColE1/pMB1/pBR322/pUC origin of replication
   3812..4672    -  CDS            AmpR: β-lactamase; bla; confers resistance to ampicillin, carbenicillin, and related antibiotics
   4673..4777    -  promoter       AmpR promoter: bla
   4872..4907    +  CDS            rop (fragment): Rop protein, which maintains plasmids at low copy number; rop
   5009..5060    +  misc_feature   bom (fragment): basis of mobility region from pBR322
>Addgene plasmid #105155 | pFA6a-mYFP-hphMX6 | addgene full sequence | sequence record 203303 | Addgene NGS Result
TATGTATCATACACATACGATTTAGGTGACACTATAGAACGCGGCCGCCAGCTGAAGCTTCGTACGCTGC
AGGTCGACGGATCCCCGGGTTAATTAACAGTAAAGGAGAAGAACTTTTCACTGGAGTTGTCCCAATTCTT
GTTGAATTAGATGGTGATGTTAATGGGCACAAATTTTCTGTCAGTGGAGAGGGTGAAGGTGATGCAACAT
ACGGAAAACTTACCCTTAAATTTATTTGCACTACTGGAAAACTACCTGTTCCATGGCCAACACTTGTCAC
TACTTTCGGTTATGGTCTAAAATGCTTTGCTAGATACCCAGATCATATGAAACGGCATGACTTTTTCAAG
AGTGCCATGCCCGAAGGTTATGTACAGGAAAGAACTATATTTTTCAAAGATGACGGGAACTACAAGACAC
GTGCTGAAGTCAAGTTTGAAGGTGATACCCTTGTTAATAGAATCGAGTTAAAAGGTATTGATTTTAAAGA
AGATGGAAACATTCTTGGACACAAATTGGAATACAACTATAACTCACACAATGTATACATCATGGCAGAC
AAACAAAAGAATGGAATCAAAGTTAACTTCAAAATTAGACACAACATTGAAGATGGAAGCGTTCAACTAG
CAGACCATTATCAACAAAATACTCCAATTGGCGATGGCCCTGTCCTTTTACCAGACAACCATTACCTGTC
CTATCAATCTAAGCTTTCGAAAGATCCCAACGAAAAGAGAGACCACATGGTCCTTCTTGAGTTTGTAACA
GCTGCTGGGATTACACATGGCATGGATGAACTATACAAATAGGGCGCGCCACTTCTAAATAAGCGAATTT
CTTATGATTTATGATTTTTATTATTAAATAAGTTATAAAAAAAATAAGTGTATACAAATTTTAAAGTGAC
TCTTAGGTTTTAAAACGAAAATTCTTATTCTTGAGTAACTCTTTCCTGTAGGTCAGGTTGCTTTCTCAGG
TATAGTATGAGGTCGCTCTTATTGACCACACCTCTACCGGCAGATCCGCTAGGGATAACAGGGTAATATA
GATCTGTTTAGCTTGCCTCGTCCCCGCCGGGTCACCCGGCCAGCGACATGGAGGCCCAGAATACCCTCCT
TGACAGTCTTGACGTGCGCAGCTCAGGGGCATGATGTGACTGTCGCCCGTACATTTAGCCCATACATCCC
CATGTATAATCATTTGCATCCATACATTTTGATGGCCGCACGGCGCGAAGCAAAAATTACGGCTCCTCGC
TGCGGACCTGCGAGCAGGGAAACGCTCCCCTCACAGACGCGTTGAATTGTCCCCACGCCGCGCCCCTGTA
GAGAAATATAAAAGGTTAGGATTTGCCACTGAGGTTCTTCTTTCATATACTTCCTTTTAAAATCTTGCTA
GGATACAGTTCTCACATCACATCCGAACATAAACAACCATGGGTAAAAAGCCTGAACTCACCGCGACGTC
TGTCGAGAAGTTTCTGATCGAAAAGTTCGACAGCGTCTCCGACCTGATGCAGCTCTCGGAGGGCGAAGAA
TCTCGTGCTTTCAGCTTCGATGTAGGAGGGCGTGGATATGTCCTGCGGGTAAATAGCTGCGCCGATGGTT
TCTACAAAGATCGTTATGTTTATCGGCACTTTGCATCGGCCGCGCTCCCGATTCCGGAAGTGCTTGACAT
TGGGGAATTCAGCGAGAGCCTGACCTATTGCATCTCCCGCCGTGCACAGGGTGTCACGTTGCAAGACCTG
CCTGAAACCGAACTGCCCGCTGTTCTGCAGCCGGTCGCGGAGGCCATGGATGCGATCGCTGCGGCCGATC
TTAGCCAGACGAGCGGGTTCGGCCCATTCGGACCGCAAGGAATCGGTCAATACACTACATGGCGTGATTT
CATATGCGCGATTGCTGATCCCCATGTGTATCACTGGCAAACTGTGATGGACGACACCGTCAGTGCGTCC
GTCGCGCAGGCTCTCGATGAGCTGATGCTTTGGGCCGAGGACTGCCCCGAAGTCCGGCACCTCATGCACG
CGGATTTCGGCTCCAACAATGTCCTGACGGACAATGGCCGCATAACAGCGGTCATTGACTGGAGCGAGGC
GATGTTCGGGGATTCCCAATACGAGGTCGCCAACATCTTCTTCTGGAGGCCGTGGTTGGCTTGTATGGAG
CAGCAGACGCGCTACTTCGAGCGGAGGCATCCGGAGCTTGCAGGATCGCCGCGGCTCCGGGCGTATATGC
TCCGCATTGGTCTTGACCAACTCTATCAGAGCTTGGTTGACGGCAATTTCGATGATGCAGCTTGGGCGCA
GGGTCGATGCGACGCAATCGTCCGATCCGGAGCCGGGACTGTCGGGCGTACACAAATCGCCCGCAGAAGC
GCGGCCGTCTGGACCGATGGCTGTGTAGAAGTACTCGCCGATAGTGGAAACCGACGCCCCAGCACTCGTC
CGAGGGCAAAGGAATAATCAGTACTGACAGTAAAAAGATTCTTGTTTTCAAGAACTTGTCATTTGTATAG
TTTTTTTATATTGTAGTTGTTCTATTTTAATCAAATGTTAGCGTGATTTATATTTTTTTTCGCCTCGACA
TCATCTGCCCAGATGCGAAGTTAAGTGCGCAGAAAGTAATATCATGCGTCAATCGTATGTGAATGCTGGT
CGCTATACTGCTGTCGATTCGATACTAACGCCGCCATCCAGTGTTTAAACGAGCTCGAATTCATCGATGA
TATCAGATCCACTAGTGGCCTATGCGGCCGCGGATCTGCCGGTCTCCCTATAGTGAGTCGTATTAATTTC
GATAAGCCAGGTTAACCTGCATTAATGAATCGGCCAACGCGCGGGGAGAGGCGGTTTGCGTATTGGGCGC
TCTTCCGCTTCCTCGCTCACTGACTCGCTGCGCTCGGTCGTTCGGCTGCGGCGAGCGGTATCAGCTCACT
CAAAGGCGGTAATACGGTTATCCACAGAATCAGGGGATAACGCAGGAAAGAACATGTGAGCAAAAGGCCA
GCAAAAGGCCAGGAACCGTAAAAAGGCCGCGTTGCTGGCGTTTTTCCATAGGCTCCGCCCCCCTGACGAG
CATCACAAAAATCGACGCTCAAGTCAGAGGTGGCGAAACCCGACAGGACTATAAAGATACCAGGCGTTTC
CCCCTGGAAGCTCCCTCGTGCGCTCTCCTGTTCCGACCCTGCCGCTTACCGGATACCTGTCCGCCTTTCT
CCCTTCGGGAAGCGTGGCGCTTTCTCATAGCTCACGCTGTAGGTATCTCAGTTCGGTGTAGGTCGTTCGC
TCCAAGCTGGGCTGTGTGCACGAACCCCCCGTTCAGCCCGACCGCTGCGCCTTATCCGGTAACTATCGTC
TTGAGTCCAACCCGGTAAGACACGACTTATCGCCACTGGCAGCAGCCACTGGTAACAGGATTAGCAGAGC
GAGGTATGTAGGCGGTGCTACAGAGTTCTTGAAGTGGTGGCCTAACTACGGCTACACTAGAAGAACAGTA
TTTGGTATCTGCGCTCTGCTGAAGCCAGTTACCTTCGGAAAAAGAGTTGGTAGCTCTTGATCCGGCAAAC
AAACCACCGCTGGTAGCGGTGGTTTTTTTGTTTGCAAGCAGCAGATTACGCGCAGAAAAAAAGGATCTCA
AGAAGATCCTTTGATCTTTTCTACGGGGTCTGACGCTCAGTGGAACGAAAACTCACGTTAAGGGATTTTG
GTCATGAGATTATCAAAAAGGATCTTCACCTAGATCCTTTTAAATTAAAAATGAAGTTTTAAATCAATCT
AAAGTATATATGAGTAAACTTGGTCTGACAGTTACCAATGCTTAATCAGTGAGGCACCTATCTCAGCGAT
CTGTCTATTTCGTTCATCCATAGTTGCCTGACTCCCCGTCGTGTAGATAACTACGATACGGGAGGGCTTA
CCATCTGGCCCCAGTGCTGCAATGATACCGCGAGACCCACGCTCACCGGCTCCAGATTTATCAGCAATAA
ACCAGCCAGCCGGAAGGGCCGAGCGCAGAAGTGGTCCTGCAACTTTATCCGCCTCCATCCAGTCTATTAA
TTGTTGCCGGGAAGCTAGAGTAAGTAGTTCGCCAGTTAATAGTTTGCGCAACGTTGTTGCCATTGCTACA
GGCATCGTGGTGTCACGCTCGTCGTTTGGTATGGCTTCATTCAGCTCCGGTTCCCAACGATCAAGGCGAG
TTACATGATCCCCCATGTTGTGCAAAAAAGCGGTTAGCTCCTTCGGTCCTCCGATCGTTGTCAGAAGTAA
GTTGGCCGCAGTGTTATCACTCATGGTTATGGCAGCACTGCATAATTCTCTTACTGTCATGCCATCCGTA
AGATGCTTTTCTGTGACTGGTGAGTACTCAACCAAGTCATTCTGAGAATAGTGTATGCGGCGACCGAGTT
GCTCTTGCCCGGCGTCAATACGGGATAATACCGCGCCACATAGCAGAACTTTAAAAGTGCTCATCATTGG
AAAACGTTCTTCGGGGCGAAAACTCTCAAGGATCTTACCGCTGTTGAGATCCAGTTCGATGTAACCCACT
CGTGCACCCAACTGATCTTCAGCATCTTTTACTTTCACCAGCGTTTCTGGGTGAGCAAAAACAGGAAGGC
AAAATGCCGCAAAAAAGGGAATAAGGGCGACACGGAAATGTTGAATACTCATACTCTTCCTTTTTCAATA
TTATTGAAGCATTTATCAGGGTTATTGTCTCATGAGCGGATACATATTTGAATGTATTTAGAAAAATAAA
CAAATAGGGGTTCCGCGCACATTTCCCCGAAAAGTGCCACCTGACGTCTAAGAAACCATTATTATCATGA
CATTAACCTATAAAAATAGGCGTATCACGAGGCCCTTTCGTCTCGCGCGTTTCGGTGATGACGGTGAAAA
CCTCTGACACATGCAGCTCCCGGAGACGGTCACAGCTTGTCTGTAAGCGGATGCCGGGAGCAGACAAGCC
CGTCAGGGCGCGTCAGCGGGTGTTGGCGGGTGTCGGGGCTGGCTTAACTATGCGGCATCAGAGCAGATTG
TACTGAGAGTGCACCATATGGACATATTGTCGTTAGAACGCGGCTACAATTAATACATAACCT
